>Addgene plasmid #35948 | pcDNA3.1-subtilase A | addgene partial sequence | sequence record 45264 | CMV-F 5'-CGCAAATGGGCGGTAGGCGTG-3'
GAGCTCTCTGGCTAACTAGAGAACCCACTGCTTACTGGCTTATCGAAATTAATACGACTCACTATAGGGA
GACCCAAGCTGGCTAGCGTTTAAACTTAAGCTTACCATGGGGGGTTCTCATCATCATCATCATCATGGTA
TGGCTAGCATGACTGGTGGACAGCAAATGGGTCGGGATCTGTACGACGATGACGATAAGGTACCTAAGGA
TCCATGCTGAAAATTCTGTGGACCTACATTCTGTTCCTGCTGTTTATCTCTGCTTCTGCTCGTGCTGAAA
AACCGTGGTACTTTGATGCGATCGGCCTGACCGAAACCACGATGAGCCTGACCGATAAAAACACGCCGGT
GGTTGTCAGCGTGGTTGACTCTGGTGTTGCATTTATTGGCGGTCTGTCAGATTCGGAATTCGCTAAATTT
TCATTCACCCAGGACGGCTCGCCGTTTCCGGTGAAAAAATCAGAAGCGCTGTACATTCATGGTACGGCAA
TGGCTAGTCTGATCGCATCCCGTTATGGCATTTACGGTGTTTATCCGCACGCGCTGATCAGCTCTCGTCG
CGTGATTCCGGATGGCGTTCAGGACTCTTGGATTCGCGCGATCGAAAGTATTATGTCCAACGTGTTCCTG
GCCCCGGGCGAAGAAAAAATTATCAATATCTCAGGCGGTCAAAAAGG
