[The description below was written by a language model from this plasmid's Addgene catalogue record.]
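Description:
pcDNA3.1-subtilase A is a mammalian expression plasmid built on the commercial pcDNA3.1 backbone. It is maintained in E. coli as a high-copy plasmid under ampicillin selection. It also carries a neomycin resistance marker, so transfected mammalian cells can be selected with G418, for example to derive stable lines. No feature table accompanies the record, so other backbone elements such as the polyadenylation signal and origins of replication are not itemised. The record also does not state the insert size or list any epitope tag or fusion partner.

The payload is the E. coli subA gene, which encodes Subtilase A (SubA). It was cloned by restriction digestion between KpnI and XbaI sites, both of which remain intact, so the insert can be excised or replaced. Expression is driven by the CMV immediate-early promoter, a strong constitutive promoter in most mammalian cell types. SubA is generally known as the catalytic A subunit of the subtilase cytotoxin made by certain Shiga-toxigenic E. coli. It is a serine protease that cleaves the endoplasmic reticulum chaperone BiP/GRP78 and thereby triggers ER stress and the unfolded protein response.

The associated publication concerns LRRK2 signalling in response to ER stress and dopaminergic neuron degeneration. This fits use of the plasmid to express SubA inside mammalian cells as a genetic way to disrupt ER chaperone function or induce ER stress, although the record does not describe the specific experiments.
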