Addgene plasmid #35948: pcDNA3.1-subtilase A
Depositing lab: Zhaoyang Feng. Depositing organization: Case Western Reserve University. Publication: Dysregulated LRRK2 signaling in response to endoplasmic reticulum stress leads to dopaminergic neuron degeneration in C. elegans. Yuan Y, Cao P, Smith MA, Kramp K, Huang Y, Hisamoto N, Matsumoto K, Hatzoglou M, Jin H, Feng Z. PLoS One. 2011;6(8):e22354. Epub 2011 Aug 3. 10.1371/journal.pone.0022354 PubMed 21857923.
Backbone
  Vector backbone: pcDNA3.1
  Backbone manufacturer: Invitrogen
  Vector type: Mammalian Expression
  Selectable markers: Neomycin (select with G418)
Growth in bacteria
  Bacterial resistance: Ampicillin, 100 μg/mL
  Growth temperature: 37°C
  Growth strain: DH5alpha
  Copy number: High Copy
Gene/Insert
  Gene/Insert name: Subtilase A (alt name: SubA)
  Species: E. Coli
  Entrez Gene: subA (a.k.a. LH0183)
  Promoter: CMV
  Cloning method: Restriction Enzyme; 5′ cloning site KpnI (not destroyed); 3′ cloning site XbaI (not destroyed)
  Sequencing primers: 5′ CMV fwd
Terms and licenses: Academic/Nonprofit Terms; Industry Terms: Not Available to Industry
How to cite: pcDNA3.1-subtilase A was a gift from Zhaoyang Feng (Addgene plasmid # 35948 ; http://n2t.net/addgene:35948 ; RRID:Addgene_35948)
